Addgene plasmid #21832: XBP-1 1: pFLAG.XBP1u.CMV2
Depositing lab: David Ron. Depositing organization: NYU Grossman School of Medicine. Publication: IRE1 couples endoplasmic reticulum load to secretory capacity by processing the XBP-1 mRNA. Calfon M, Zeng H, Urano F, Till JH, Hubbard SR, Harding HP, Clark SG, Ron D. Nature. 2002 Jan 3. 415(6867):92-6. 10.1038/415092a PubMed 11780124.
Backbone
  Vector backbone: pFLAG-CMV2
  Backbone manufacturer: Sigma
  Backbone size w/o insert (bp): 4700
  Vector type: Mammalian Expression
Growth in bacteria
  Bacterial resistance: Ampicillin, 100 μg/mL
  Growth temperature: 37°C
  Growth strain: DH5alpha
  Copy number: Unknown
Gene/Insert
  Gene/Insert name: XBP-1 unprocessed (alt names: XBP-1; X-box binding protein 1)
  Species: M. musculus (mouse)
  Entrez Gene: Xbp1 (a.k.a. D11Ertd39e, TREB-5, TREB5, XBP-1)
  Tag / fusion protein: Flag (N terminal on insert)
  Cloning method: Restriction Enzyme
  Sequencing primers: 5′ CMV-F
Terms and licenses: Academic/Nonprofit Terms; Industry Terms: Not Available to Industry
Depositor comments: Addgene sequencing results show two mismatches with author's sequence causing two amino acid mutations - G27V and A76V. FLAG-epitope tagged unspliced XBP-1 in the mammalian expression plasmid pFLAG-CMV-2. Flag-tagged version of XBP-1 was constructed by inserting the Flag epitope tag sequence immediately 3' of the ATG start codon. Note: Cheah Kathryn Song Eng reported on November 4, 2004 that the sequence of this plasmid deviates from the predicted by G1028T. This impacts on the CDS changing Gly27Val. We do not know if this is a mutation that crept into our construction, a mutation that was present in the cDNA we purchased or if it is a point in which the mouse genome has some variability. Nor do we know the functional significance of this, but we note that the corresponding residue in the human is Ala. Furthermore, this variation/mutation is in a region of relatively poor sequence conservation across species, suggesting that it might not be all that important.
How to cite: XBP-1 1: pFLAG.XBP1u.CMV2 was a gift from David Ron (Addgene plasmid # 21832 ; http://n2t.net/addgene:21832 ; RRID:Addgene_21832)
