[The description below was written by a language model from this plasmid's Addgene catalogue record and pLannotate feature annotations shown in this document.]
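Description:
XBP-1 1: pFLAG.XBP1u.CMV2 is a mammalian expression plasmid built on the commercial pFLAG-CMV2 backbone and carries the unprocessed (unspliced) form of mouse X-box binding protein 1 (Xbp1). It is propagated in E. coli through a high-copy ColE1/pUC-type origin and selected with ampicillin via the β-lactamase gene and its own promoter. An f1 origin is also present, which allows production of single-stranded DNA. Remnants of a lac cloning region (lacZα and lacI fragments, lac promoter and operator, CAP site) and a T7 promoter come from the backbone. No mammalian selection marker is annotated, which suits the plasmid mainly to transient transfection. The SV40 early promoter region downstream of the expression cassette is not followed by any annotated resistance gene.

Expression is driven by the human cytomegalovirus immediate-early enhancer and promoter and terminated by the human growth hormone polyadenylation signal. A FLAG epitope sits immediately after the start codon, giving an N-terminally tagged protein; the annotation software matches this short stretch as a fragment of 3xFLAG, consistent with a single tag. The annotated Xbp1 coding region is followed by roughly a kilobase of unannotated sequence before the poly(A) signal, which the record does not explain.

Because the insert is the unspliced message, the plasmid can be used to express and detect tagged XBP-1 and to study IRE1-dependent processing of XBP-1 mRNA during the endoplasmic reticulum stress response. Repository sequencing found two amino acid differences from the depositor's sequence, G27V and A76V. The depositor notes that the Gly27Val change is of unknown origin and functional significance and lies in a poorly conserved region.
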