Features (pLannotate 1.2.2; 17 found; start..end, strand, type, name):
      5..160     -  CDS            lacZα (fragment): LacZα fragment of β-galactosidase; lacZ fragment
    312..690     +  enhancer       CMV enhancer: human cytomegalovirus immediate early enhancer
    692..891     +  promoter       CMV promoter: human cytomegalovirus (CMV) immediate early promoter
    927..947     +  CDS            3xFLAG (fragment): three tandem FLAG® epitope tags
    991..1749    +  CDS            Xbp1 (fragment): XBP1_MOUSE - Also known as Treb5 From Mus musculus (Mouse).
   2691..3315    +  polyA_signal   hGH poly(A) signal: human growth hormone polyadenylation signal
   3355..3426    +  promoter       SV40 promoter (fragment): SV40 enhancer and early promoter
   3454..3664    +  promoter       SV40 promoter: SV40 early promoter
   3711..3729    -  promoter       T7 promoter: promoter for bacteriophage T7 RNA polymerase
   3767..3783    -  protein_bind   lac operator: The lac repressor binds to the lac operator to inhibit transcription in E. coli. This inhibition can be relieved by adding lactose or isopropyl-β-D-thiogalactopyranoside (IPTG). lac repressor encoded by lacI
   3791..3821    -  promoter       lac promoter: promoter for the E. coli lac operon
   3836..3857    -  protein_bind   CAP binding site: CAP binding activates transcription in the presence of cAMP. E. coli catabolite activator protein
   3870..3962    -  CDS            lacI (fragment): lac repressor; lacI; The lac repressor binds to the lac operator to inhibit transcription in E. coli. This inhibition can be relieved by adding lactose or isopropyl-β-D-thiogalactopyranoside (IPTG).
   4145..4733    -  rep_origin     ori: high-copy-number ColE1/pMB1/pBR322/pUC origin of replication
   4904..5764    -  CDS            AmpR: β-lactamase; bla; confers resistance to ampicillin, carbenicillin, and related antibiotics
   5765..5869    -  promoter       AmpR promoter: bla
   5896..6352    +  rep_origin     f1 ori (sequence partly withheld): f1 bacteriophage origin of replication; arrow indicates direction of (+) strand synthesis
>Addgene plasmid #21832 | XBP-1 1: pFLAG.XBP1u.CMV2 | depositor full sequence | sequence record 10025 | Author sequence
CCCATTCGCCATTCAGGCTGCGCAACTGTTGGGAAGGGCGATCGGTGCGGGCCTCTTCGCTATTACGCCA
GCTGGCGAAAGGGGGATGTGCTGCAAGGCGATTAAGTTGGGTAACGCCCAGGGTTTTCCCAGTCACGACG
TTGTAAAACGACGGCCAGTGCCAAGCTGATCTAATCAATATTGGCCATTAGCCATATTATTCATTGGTTA
TATAGCATAAATCAATATTGGCTATTGGCCATTGCATACGTTGTATCCATATCATAATATGTACATTTAT
ATTGGCTCATGTCCAACATTACCGCCATGTTGACATTGATTATTGACTAGTTATTAATAGTAATCAATTA
CGGGGTCATTAGTTCATAGCCCATATATGGAGTTCCGCGTTACATAACTTACGGTAAATGGCCCGCCTGG
CGACCGCCCAGCGACCCCCGCCCGTTGACGTCAATAGTGACGTATGTTCCCATAGTAACGCCAATAGGGA
CTTTCCATTGACGTCAATGGGTGGAGTATTTACGGTAAACTGCCCACTTGGCAGTACATCAAGTGTATCA
TATGCCAAGTCCGCCCCCTATTGACGTCAATGACGGTAAATGGCCCGCCTAGCATTATGCCCAGTACATG
ACCTTACGGGAGTTTCCTACTTGGCAGTACATCTACGTATTAGTCATCGCTATTACCATGGTGATGCGGT
TTTGGCAGTACACCAATGGGCGTGGATAGCGGTTTGACTCACGGGGATTTCCAAGTCTCCACCCCATTGA
CGTCAATGGGAGTTTGTTTTGGCACCAAAATCAACGGGACTTTCCAAAATGTCGTAATAACCCCGCCCCG
TTGACGCAAATGGGCGGTAGGCGTGTACGGTGGGAGGTCTATATAAGCAGAGCTCGTTTAGTGAACCGTC
AGAATTGATCTACCATGGACTACAAAGACGATGACGACAAGCTTGTGGTGGCAGCGGCGCCGAGCGCGGC
CACGGCGGCCCCCAAAGTGCTACTCTTATCTGGCCAGCCCGCCTCCGGCGGCCGGGCGCTGCCGCTCATG
GTACCCGGTCCGCGGGCAGCAGGGTCGGAGGCGAGCGGGACACCGCAGGCTCGCAAGCGGCAGCGGCTCA
CGCACCTGAGCCCGGAGGAGAAAGCGCTGCGGAGGAAACTGAAAAACAGAGTAGCAGCGCAGACTGCTCG
AGATAGAAAGAAAGCCCGGATGAGCGAGCTGGAGCAGCAAGTGGTGGATTTGGAAGAAGAGAACCACAAA
CTCCAGCTAGAAAATCAGCTTTTACGGGAGAAAACTCACGGCCTTGTGGTTGAGAACCAGGAGTTAAGAA
CACGCTTGGGAATGGACACGCTGGATCCTGACGAGGTTCCAGAGGTGGAGGCCAAGGGGAGTGGAGTAAG
GCTGGTGGCCGGGTCTGCTGAGTCCGCAGCACTCAGACTATGTGCACCTCTGCAGCAGGTGCAGGCCCAG
TTGTCACCTCCCCAGAACATCTTCCCATGGACTCTGACACTGTTGCCTCTTCAGATTCTGAGTCTGATAT
CCTTTTGGGCATTCTGGACAAGTTGGACCCTGTCATGTTTTTCAAATGTCCTTCCCCAGAGTCTGCTAGT
CTGGAGGAACTCCCAGAGGTCTACCCAGAAGGACCTAGTTCCTTACCAGCCTCCCTTTCTCTGTCAGTGG
GGACCTCATCAGCCAAGCTGGAAGCCATTAATGAACTCATTCGTTTTGACCATGTATACACCAAGCCTCT
AGTTTTAGAGATCCCCTCTGAGACAGAGAGTCAAACTAACGTGGTAGTGAAAATTGAGGAAGCACCTCTA
AGCTCTTCAGAAGAGGATCACCCTGAATTCATTGTCTCAGTGAAGAAAGAGCCTTTGGAAGATGACTTCA
TCCCAGAGCTGGGCATCTCAAACCTGCTTTCATCCAGCCATTGTCTGAGACCACCTTCTTGCCTGCTGGA
CGCTCACAGTGACTGTGGATATGAGGGCTCCCCTTCTCCCTTCAGTGACATGTCTTCTCCACTTGGTACA
GACCACTCCTGGGAGGATACTTTTGCCAATGAACTTTTCCCCCAGCTGATTAGTGTCTAAAGAGCCACAT
AACACTGGGCCCCTTTCCCTGACCATCACATTGCCTAGAGGATAGCATAGGCCTGTCTCTTTCGTTAAAA
GCCAAAGTAGAGGCTGTCTGGCCTTAGAAGAATTCCTCTAAAGTATTTCAAATCTCATAGATGACTTCCA
AGTATTGTCGTTTGACACTCAGCTGTCTAAGGTATTCAAAGGTATTCCAGTACTACAGCTTTTGAGATTC
TAGTTTATCTTAAAGGTGGTAGTATACTCTAAATCGCAGGGAGGGTCATTTGACAGTTTTTTCCCAGCCT
GGCTTCAAACTATGTAGCCGAGGCTAGGCAGAAACTTCTGACCCTCTTGACCCCACCTCCCAAGTGCTGG
GCTTCACCAGGTGTGCACCTCCACACCTGCCCCCCCGACATGTCAGGTGGACATGGGATTCATGAATGGC
CCTTAGCATTTCTTTCTCCACTCTCTGCTTCCCAGGTTTCGTAACCTGAGGGGGCTTGTTTTCCCTTATG
TGCATTTTAAATGAAGATCAAGAATCTTTGTAAAATGATGAAAATTTACTATGTAAATGCTTGATGGATC
TTCTTGCTAGTGTAGCTTCTAGAGGATCCCGGGTGGCATCCCTGTGACCCCTCCCCAGTGCCTCTCCTGG
CCTTGGAAGTTGCCACTCCAGTGCCCACCAGCCTTGTCCTAATAAAATTAAGTTGCATCATTTTGTCTGA
CTAGGTGTCCTCTATAATATTATGGGGTGGAGGGGGGTGGTATGGAGCAAGGGGCCCAAGTTGGGAAGAC
AACCTGTAGGGCCTGCGGGGTCTATTCGGGAACCAAGCTGGAGTGCAGTGGCACAATCTTGGCTCACTGC
AATCTCCGCCTCCTGGGTTCAAGCGATTCTCCTGCCTCAGCCTCCCGAGTTGTTGGGATTCCAGGCATGC
ATGACCAGGCTCAGCTAATTTTTGTTTTTTTGGTAGAGACGGGGTTTCACCATATTGGCCAGGCTGGTCT
CCAACTCCTAATCTCAGGTGATCTACCCACCTTGGCCTCCCAAATTGCTGGGATTACAGGCGTGAACCAC
TGCTCCCTTCCCTGTCCTTCTGATTTTAAAATAACTATACCAGCAGGAGGACGTCCAGACACAGCATAGG
CTACCTGCCATGGCCCAACCGGTGGGACATTTGAGTTGCTTGCTTGGCACTGTCCTCTCATGCGTTGGGT
CCACTCAGTAGATGCCTGTTGAATTGGGTACGCGGCCAGCTTCTGTGGAATGTGTGTCAGTTAGGGTGTG
GAAAGTCCCCAGGCTCCCCAGCAGGCAGAAGTATGCAAAGCATGCATCTCAATTAGTCAGCAACCAGGTG
TGGAAAAGTCCCCAGGCTCCCCAGCAGGCAGAAGTATGCAAAGCATGCATCTCAATTAGTCAGCAACCAT
AGTCCCGCCCCTAACTCCGCCCATCCCGCCCCTAACTCCGCCCAGTTCCGCCCATTCTCCGCCCCATGGC
TGACTAATTTTTTTTATTTATGCAGAGGCCGAGGCCGCCTCGGCCTCTGAGCTATTCCAGAAGTAGTGAG
GAGGCTTTTTTGGAGGCCTAGGCTTTTGCAAAAAGCTCCTCGAGGAACTGAAAAACCAGAAAGTTAATTC
CCTATAGTGAGTCGTATTAAATTCGTAATCATGTCATAGCTGTTTCCTGTGTGAAATTGTTATCCGCTCA
CAATTCCACACAACATACGAGCCGGAAGCATAAAGTGTAAAGCCTGGGGTGCCTAATGAGTGAGCTAACT
CACATTAATTGCGTTGCGCTCACTGCCCGCTTTCCAGTCGGGAAACCTGTCGTGCCAGCTGCATTAATGA
ATCGGCCAACGCGCGGGGAGAGGCGGTTTGCGTATTGGGCGCTCTTCCGCTTCCTCGCTCACTGACTCGC
TGCGCTCGGTCGTTCGGCTGCGGCGAGCGGTATCAGCTCACTCAAAGGCGGTAATACGGTTATCCACAGA
ATCAGGGGATAACGCAGGAAAGAACATGTGAGCAAAAGGCCAGCAAAAGGCCAGGAACCGTAAAAAGGCC
GCGTTGCTGGCGTTTTTCCATAGGCTCCGCCCCCCTGACGAGCATCACAAAAATCGACGCTCAAGTCAGA
GGTGGCGAAACCCGACAGGACTATAAAGATACCAGGCGTTTCCCCCTGGAAGCTCCCTCGTGCGCTCTCC
TGTTCCGACCCTGCCGCTTACCGGATACCTGTCCGCCTTTCTCCCTTCGGGAAGCGTGGCGCTTTCTCAA
TGCTCACGCTGTAGGTATCTCAGTTCGGTGTAGGTCGTTCGCTCCAAGCTGGGCTGTGTGCACGAACCCC
CCGTTCAGCCCGACCGCTGCGCCTTATCCGGTAACTATCGTCTTGAGTCCAACCCGGTAAGACACGACTT
ATCGCCACTGGCAGCAGCCACTGGTAACAGGATTAGCAGAGCGAGGTATGTAGGCGGTGCTACAGAGTTC
TTGAAGTGGTGGCCTAACTACGGCTACACTAGAAGAACAGTATTTGGTATCTGCGCTCTGCTGAAGCCAG
TTACCTTCGGAAAAAGAGTTGGTAGCTCTTGATCCGGCAAACAAACCACCGCTGGTAGCGGTGGTTTTTT
TGTTTGCAAGCAGCAGATTACGCGCAGAAAAAAAGGATCTCAAGAAGATCCTTTGATCTTTTCTACGGGG
TCTGACGCTCAGTGGAACGAAAACTCACGTTAAGGGATTTTGGTCATGAGATTATCAAAAAGGATCTTCA
CCTAGATCCTTTTAAATTAAAAATGAAGTTTTAAATCAATCTAAAGTATATATGAGTAAACTTGGTCTGA
CAGTTACCAATGCTTAATCAGTGAGGCACCTATCTCAGCGATCTGTCTATTTCGTTCATCCATAGTTGCC
TGACTCCCCGTCGTGTAGATAACTACGATACGGGAGGGCTTACCATCTGGCCCCAGTGCTGCAATGATAC
CGCGAGACCCACGCTCACCGGCTCCAGATTTATCAGCAATAAACCAGCCAGCCGGAAGGGCCGAGCGCAG
AAGTGGTCCTGCAACTTTATCCGCCTCCATCCAGTCTATTAATTGTTGCCGGGAAGCTAGAGTAAGTAGT
TCGCCAGTTAATAGTTTGCGCAACGTTGTTGCCATTGCTACAGGCATCGTGGTGTCACGCTCGTCGTTTG
GTATGGCTTCATTCAGCTCCGGTTCCCAACGATCAAGGCGAGTTACATGATCCCCCATGTTGTGCAAAAA
AGCGGTTAGCTCCTTCGGTCCTCCGATCGTTGTCAGAAGTAAGTTGGCCGCAGTGTTATCACTCATGGTT
ATGGCAGCACTGCATAATTCTCTTACTGTCATGCCATCCGTAAGATGCTTTTCTGTGACTGGTGAGTACT
CAACCAAGTCATTCTGAGAATAGTGTATGCGGCGACCGAGTTGCTCTTGCCCGGCGTCAATACGGGATAA
TACCGCGCCACATAGCAGAACTTTAAAAGTGCTCATCATTGGAAAACGTTCTTCGGGGCGAAAACTCTCA
AGGATCTTACCGCTGTTGAGATCCAGTTCGATGTAACCCACTCGTGCACCCAACTGATCTTCAGCATCTT
TTACTTTCACCAGCGTTTCTGGGTGAGCAAAAACAGGAAGGCAAAATGCCGCAAAAAAGGGAATAAGGGC
GACACGGAAATGTTGAATACTCATACTCTTCCTTTTTCAATATTATTGAAGCATTTATCAGGGTTATTGT
CTCATGAGCGGATACATATTTGAATGTATTTAGAAAAATAAACAAATAGGGGTTCCGCGCACATTTCCCC
GAAAAGTGCCACCTG
[124 nt withheld, positions 5896-6019]
C
[32 nt withheld, positions 6021-6052]
CA
[57 nt withheld, positions 6055-6111]
A
[49 nt withheld, positions 6113-6161]
CCTTTGACGTTGGAGTCCACGTTCTTT
[37 nt withheld, positions 6189-6225]
ACCCTATCTCGGTCTATTCTTTTGATTTATAAGGGATTTTGCCGATTTCGGCCTATTGGTTAAAAAATGA
GCTGATTTAACAAAAATTTAACGCGAATTTTAACAAAATATTAAACGTTTACAATTT
