>Addgene plasmid #21832 | XBP-1 1: pFLAG.XBP1u.CMV2 | addgene partial sequence | sequence record 117555 | CMV-F 5'-CGCAAATGGGCGGTAGGCGTG-3'
CTATATAAGCAGAGCTCGTTTAGTGAACCGTCAGAATTGATCTACCATGGACTACAAAGACGATGACGAC
AAGCTTGTGGTGGCAGCGGCGCCGAGCGCGGCCACGGCGGCCCCCAAAGTGCTACTCTTATCTGGCCAGC
CCGCCTCCGTCGGCCGGGCGCTGCCGCTCATGGTACCCGGTCCGCGGGCAGCAGGGTCGGAGGCGAGCGG
GACACCGCAGGCTCGCAAGCGGCAGCGGCTCACGCACCTGAGCCCGGAGGAGAAAGCGCTGCGGAGGAAA
CTGAAAAACAGAGTAGTAGCGCAGACTGCTCGAGATAGAAAGAAAGCCCGGATGAGCGAGCTGGAGCAGC
AAGTGGTGGATTTGGAAGAAGAGAACCACAAACTCCAGCTAGAAAATCAGCTTTTACGGGAGAAAACTCA
CGGCCTTGTGGTTGAGAACCAGGAGTTAAGAACACGCTTGGGAATGGACACGCTGGATCCTGACGAGGTT
CCAGAGGTGGAGGCCAAGGGGAGTGGAGTAAGGCTGGTGGCCGGGTCTGCTGAGTCCGCAGCACTCAGAC
TATGTGCACCTCTGCAGCAGGTGCAGGCCCAGTTGTCACCTCCCCAGAACATCTTCCCATGGACTCTGAC
ACTGTTGCCTCTTCAGATTCTGAGTCTGATATCCTTTTGGGCATTCTGGACAAGTTGGACCCTGTCATGT
TTTTCAAATGTCCTTCCCCAGAGTCTGCTAGTCTGGAGGAACTCCCAGAGGTCTACCCAGAAGGACCTAG
TTCCTTACCAGCCTCCCTTTCTCTGTCAGTGGGGACCTCATCAGCCAAGCTGGAAGCCATTAATGAACTC
ATTCGTTTTGACCATGTATACACCAAGCCTCTAGTTTTAGAGATCCCCTCTGAGACAGAGAGTCAAACTA
ACGTGGTAGTGAAAATTG
