>Addgene plasmid #21832 | XBP-1 1: pFLAG.XBP1u.CMV2 | addgene partial sequence | sequence record 117556 | C-CMV-24 5'-TATTAGGACAAGGCTGGTGGGCAC-3'
GGCCAGGAGAGGCACTGGGGAGGGGTCACAGGGATGCCACCCGGGATCCTCTAGAAGCTACACTAGCAAG
AAGATCCATCAAGCATTTACATAGTAAATTTTCATCATTTTACAAAGATTCTTGATCTTCATTTAAAATG
CACATAAGGGAAAACAAGCCCCCTCAGGTTACGAAACCTGGGAAGCAGAGAGTGGAGAAAGAAATGCTAA
GGGCCATTCATGAATCCCATGTCCACCTGACATGTCGGGGGGCAGGTGTGGAGGTGCACACCTGGTGAAG
CCCAGCACTTGGGAGGTGGGGTCAAGAGGGTCAGAAGTTTCTGCCTAGCCTCGGCTACATAGTTTGAAGC
CAGGCTGGGAAAAAACTGTCAAATGACCCTCCCTGCGATTTAGAGTATACTACCACCTTTAAGATAAACT
AGAATCTCAAAAGCTGTAGTACTGGAATACCTTTGAATACCTTAGACAGCTGAGTGTCAAACGACAATAC
TTGGAAGTCATCTATGAGATTTGAAATACTTTAGAGGAATTCTTCTAAGGCCAGACAGCCTCTACTTTGG
CTTTTAACGAAAGAGACAGGCCTATGCTATCCTCTAGGCAATGTGATGGTCAGGGAAAGGGGCCCAGTGT
TATGTGGCTCTTTAGACACTAATCAGCTGGGGGAAAAGTTCATTGGCAAAAGTATCCTCCCAGGAGTGGT
CTGTACCAAGTGGAGAAGACATGTCACTGAAGGGAGAAGGGGAGCCCTCATATCCACAGTCACTGTGAGC
GTCCAGCAGGCAAGAAGGTGGTCTCAGACAATGGCTGGATGAAAGCAGGTTTGAGATGCCCAGCTCTGGG
ATGAAGTCATCTTCCAAAGGCTCTTTCTTCACTGAGACAATGAATTCAGGGTGATCCTCTTCTGAAGAGC
TTA
